>Addgene plasmid #81349 | pDONR223_GPS2_p.R102Q | addgene full sequence | sequence record 167646 | Addgene NGS Result
GGCAGTTCCCTACTCTCGCGTTAACGCTAGCATGGATGTTTTCCCAGTCACGACGTTGTAAAACGACGGC
CAGTCTTAAGCTCGGGCCCCAAATAATGATTTTATTTTGACTGATAGTGACCTGTTCGTTGCAACAAATT
GATGAGCAATGCTTTTTTATAATGCCAACTTTGTACAAAAAAGTTGGCACCATGCCCGCACTCCTGGAGC
GCCCCAAGCTTTCCAACGCCATGGCCAGGGCGCTGCACCGGCACATTATGATGGAGCGGGAGCGCAAGCG
GCAGGAGGAAGAAGAGGTGGATAAGATGATGGAACAGAAGATGAAGGAAGAACAGGAGAGAAGGAAGAAA
AAGGAGATGGAAGAGAGAATGTCATTAGAGGAGACCAAGGAACAAATTCTGAAGTTGGAGGAGAAGCTTT
TGGCTCTACAGGAAGAGAAGCACCAGCTTTTCCTGCAGCTCAAGAAAGTTTTACATGAGGAAGAAAAACG
GAGGCAAAAGGAACAGAGTGACCTGACCACCCTAACATCAGCTGCATACCAGCAGAGCCTGACTGTTCAC
ACAGGAACTCATCTCCTCAGCATGCAGGGGAGCCCTGGAGGACACAATCGCCCAGGCACCCTCATGGCAG
CTGACAGAGCCAAACAAATGTTTGGACCCCAAGTGCTTACGACCCGGCACTACGTGGGCTCAGCAGCTGC
TTTTGCAGGGACACCAGAGCATGGACAATTCCAAGGCAGTCCTGGTGGTGCCTATGGGACTGCTCAGCCC
CCACCTCACTATGGGCCCACACAGCCAGCTTATAGTCCTAGTCAGCAGCTCAGAGCTCCTTCGGCATTCC
CTGCAGTGCAGTACCTATCTCAGCCACAGCCACAGCCCTATGCTGTGCATGGCCACTTTCAGCCCACTCA
GACAGGTTTCCTCCAGCCTGGTGGTGCCCTGTCCTTGCAAAAGCAGATGGAACATGCTAACCAGCAGACT
GGCTTCTCCGACTCATCCTCTCTGCGCCCCATGCACCCCCAGGCTCTGCATCCAGCCCCTGGACTCCTTG
CTTCCCCCCAGCTCCCTGTGCAGATGCAGCCAGCAGGAAAGTCGGGCTTTGCAGCTACCAGCCAACCTGG
CCCTCGGCTCCCCTTCATCCAACACAGCCAGAACCCGCGATTCTACCACAAGTGCCCAACTTTCTTGTAC
AAAGTTGGCATTATAAGAAAGCATTGCTTATCAATTTGTTGCAACGAACAGGTCACTATCAGTCAAAATA
AAATCATTATTTGCCATCCAGCTGATATCCCCTATAGTGAGTCGTATTACATGGTCATAGCTGTTTCCTG
GCAGCTCTGGCCCGTGTCTCAAAATCTCTGATGTTACATTGCACAAGATAAAAATATATCATCATGCCTC
CTCTAGACCAGCCAGGACAGAAATGCCTCGACTTCGCTGCTACCCAAGGTTGCCGGGTGACGCACACCGT
GGAAACGGATGAAGGCACGAACCCAGTGGACATAAGCCTGTTCGGTTCGTAAGCTGTAATGCAAGTAGCG
TATGCGCTCACGCAACTGGTCCAGAACCTTGACCGAACGCAGCGGTGGTAACGGCGCAGTGGCGGTTTTC
ATGGCTTGTTATGACTGTTTTTTTGGGGTACAGTCTATGCCTCGGGCATCCAAGCAGCAAGCGCGTTACG
CCGTGGGTCGATGTTTGATGTTATGGAGCAGCAACGATGTTACGCAGCAGGGCAGTCGCCCTAAAACAAA
GTTAAACATTATGAGGGAAGCGGTGATCGCCGAAGTATCGACTCAACTATCAGAGGTAGTTGGCGTCATC
GAGCGCCATCTCGAACCGACGTTGCTGGCCGTACATTTGTACGGCTCCGCAGTGGATGGCGGCCTGAAGC
CACACAGTGATATTGATTTGCTGGTTACGGTGACCGTAAGGCTTGATGAAACAACGCGGCGAGCTTTGAT
CAACGACCTTTTGGAAACTTCGGCTTCCCCTGGAGAGAGCGAGATTCTCCGCGCTGTAGAAGTCACCATT
GTTGTGCACGACGACATCATTCCGTGGCGTTATCCAGCTAAGCGCGAACTGCAATTTGGAGAATGGCAGC
GCAATGACATTCTTGCAGGTATCTTCGAGCCAGCCACGATCGACATTGATCTGGCTATCTTGCTGACAAA
AGCAAGAGAACATAGCGTTGCCTTGGTAGGTCCAGCGGCGGAGGAACTCTTTGATCCGGTTCCTGAACAG
GATCTATTTGAGGCGCTAAATGAAACCTTAACGCTATGGAACTCGCCGCCCGACTGGGCTGGCGATGAGC
GAAATGTAGTGCTTACGTTGTCCCGCATTTGGTACAGCGCAGTAACCGGCAAAATCGCGCCGAAGGATGT
CGCTGCCGACTGGGCAATGGAGCGCCTGCCGGCCCAGTATCAGCCCGTCATACTTGAAGCTAGACAGGCT
TATCTTGGACAAGAAGAAGATCGCTTGGCCTCGCGCGCAGATCAGTTGGAAGAATTTGTCCACTACGTGA
AAGGCGAGATCACCAAGGTAGTCGGCAAATAACCCTCGAGCCACCCATGACCAAAATCCCTTAACGTGAG
TTACGCGTCGTTCCACTGAGCGTCAGACCCCGTAGAAAAGATCAAAGGATCTTCTTGAGATCCTTTTTTT
CTGCGCGTAATCTGCTGCTTGCAAACAAAAAAACCACCGCTACCAGCGGTGGTTTGTTTGCCGGATCAAG
AGCTACCAACTCTTTTTCCGAAGGTAACTGGCTTCAGCAGAGCGCAGATACCAAATACTGTTCTTCTAGT
GTAGCCGTAGTTAGGCCACCACTTCAAGAACTCTGTAGCACCGCCTACATACCTCGCTCTGCTAATCCTG
TTACCAGTGGCTGCTGCCAGTGGCGATAAGTCGTGTCTTACCGGGTTGGACTCAAGACGATAGTTACCGG
ATAAGGCGCAGCGGTCGGGCTGAACGGGGGGTTCGTGCACACAGCCCAGCTTGGAGCGAACGACCTACAC
CGAACTGAGATACCTACAGCGTGAGCTATGAGAAAGCGCCACGCTTCCCGAAGGGAGAAAGGCGGACAGG
TATCCGGTAAGCGGCAGGGTCGGAACAGGAGAGCGCACGAGGGAGCTTCCAGGGGGAAACGCCTGGTATC
TTTATAGTCCTGTCGGGTTTCGCCACCTCTGACTTGAGCGTCGATTTTTGTGATGCTCGTCAGGGGGGCG
GAGCCTATGGAAAAACGCCAGCAACGCGGCCTTTTTACGGTTCCTGGCCTTTTGCTGGCCTTTTGCTCAC
ATGTTCTTTCCTGCGTTATCCCCTGATTCTGTGGATAACCGTATTACCGCCTTTGAGTGAGCTGATACCG
CTCGCCGCAGCCGAACGACCGAGCGCAGCGAGTCAGTGAGCGAGGAAGCGGAAGAGCGCCCAATACGCAA
ACCGCCTCTCCCCGCGCGTTGGCCGATTCATTAATGCAGCTGGCACGACAGGTTTCCCGACTGGAAAGCG
GGCAGTGAGCGCAACGCAATTAATACGCGTACCGCTAGCCAGGAAGAGTTTGTAGAAACGCAAAAAGGCC
ATCCGTCAGGATGGCCTTCTGCTTAGTTTGATGCCTGGCAGTTTATGGCGGGCGTCCTGCCCGCCACCCT
CCGGGCCGTTGCTTCACAACGTTCAAATCCGCTCCCGGCGGATTTGTCCTACTCAGGAGAGCGTTCACCG
ACAAACAACAGATAAAACGAAAGGCCCAGTCTTCCGACTGAGCCTTTCGTTTTATTTGATGCCT
Features (pLannotate 1.2.2; 12 found; start..end, strand, type, name):
     38..74      -  CDS            lacZα (fragment): LacZα fragment of β-galactosidase; lacZ fragment
     91..186     +  protein_bind   attL3: mutant version of attL; recombination site for the Gateway® LR reaction LR Clonase™
    192..1172    +  CDS            GPS2: GPS2_HUMAN - Experimental evidence at protein level: Swiss-Prot protein existence level 1. (Microbial infection) Required for efficient replication of hepatitis C virus (HCV) by promoting the interaction between VAPA and HCV virus protein NS5A. From Homo sapiens (Human).
   1175..1273    -  protein_bind   attL2: mutant version of attL; recombination site for the Gateway® LR reaction LR Clonase™
   1291..1309    -  promoter       T7 promoter: promoter for bacteriophage T7 RNA polymerase
   1499..1522    +  promoter       Pc promoter (fragment): intI1 (promoter lies within the coding sequence); class 1 integron promoter
   1698..1754    +  CDS            GmR (fragment): gentamycin acetyltransferase; aacC1; confers resistance to gentamycin
   1761..2552    +  CDS            SmR: aminoglycoside adenylyltransferase (Murphy, 1985); aadA; confers resistance to spectinomycin and streptomycin
   2645..3233    +  rep_origin     ori: high-copy-number ColE1/pMB1/pBR322/pUC origin of replication
   3416..3508    +  CDS            lacI (fragment): lac repressor; lacI; The lac repressor binds to the lac operator to inhibit transcription in E. coli. This inhibition can be relieved by adding lactose or isopropyl-β-D-thiogalactopyranoside (IPTG).
   3563..3590    -  terminator     rrnB T2 terminator: transcription terminator T2 from the E. coli rrnB gene
   3722..3765    +  terminator     rrnB T1 terminator: Escherichia coli rrnB; transcription terminator T1 from the E. coli rrnB gene
