[The description below was written by a language model from this plasmid's Addgene catalogue record and pLannotate feature annotations shown in this document.]
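Description:
pDONR223_GPS2_p.R102Q is a Gateway entry clone built on the Invitrogen pDONR223 backbone and carrying the human GPS2 (G protein pathway suppressor 2, also known as AMF-1) open reading frame with an R102Q missense substitution. It is a small (about 3.8 kb) bacterial plasmid propagated in E. coli at high copy from a ColE1/pUC-type origin and selected with spectinomycin through the aadA (SmR) aminoglycoside adenylyltransferase gene, which lies downstream of a fragment of the class 1 integron Pc promoter. The remaining annotations are backbone features: short remnants of lacZα, lacI and a gentamicin resistance gene, the rrnB T1 and T2 terminators that insulate the cloning region from read-through transcription, and a T7 promoter just outside the insert and oriented antisense to it.

The GPS2 coding sequence is flanked by two attL recombination sites (the automated annotation labels the upstream one attL3 and the downstream one attL2), so the insert can be moved by an LR Clonase reaction into any compatible attR destination vector. The record lists no promoter for the insert, so this plasmid is a shuttle and archival clone rather than an expression construct. The ORF is in the "open" configuration, with no stop codon immediately after the insert, which lets it be read through into C-terminal tags supplied by a destination vector. It belongs to the Target Accelerator Plasmid Collection, a set of wild-type and mutant alleles assembled for systematic functional testing of rare cancer-associated variants. In that context, R102Q is a candidate variant whose effect can be assayed after transfer into expression vectors.
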