Addgene plasmid #81349: pDONR223_GPS2_p.R102Q
Purpose: Gateway Donor vector containing GPS2 , part of the Target Accelerator Plasmid Collection.
Depositing lab: Jesse Boehm & William Hahn & David Root. Depositing organization: Broad Institute. Publication: Systematic Functional Interrogation of Rare Cancer Variants Identifies Oncogenic Alleles. Kim E, Ilic N, Shrestha Y, Zou L, Kamburov A, Zhu C, Yang X, Lubonja R, Tran N, Nguyen C, Lawrence MS, Piccioni F, Bagul M, Doench JG, Chouinard CR, Wu X, Hogstrom L, Natoli T, Tamayo P, Horn H, Corsello SM, Lage K, Root DE, Subramanian A, Golub TR, Getz G, Boehm JS, Hahn WC. Cancer Discov. 2016 Jul;6(7):714-26. doi: 10.1158/2159-8290.CD-16-0160. Epub 2016 May 4. PubMed 27147599.
Backbone
  Vector backbone: pDONR223
  Backbone manufacturer: Invitrogen
  Backbone size w/o insert (bp): 2790
  Vector type: Gateway Entry vector
Growth in bacteria
  Bacterial resistance: Spectinomycin, 50 μg/mL
  Growth temperature: 37°C
  Growth strain: DH5alpha
  Copy number: High Copy
Gene/Insert
  Gene/Insert name: GPS2
  Species: H. sapiens (human)
  Mutation: R102Q
  GenBank ID: NM_004489.4
  Entrez Gene: GPS2 (a.k.a. AMF-1)
  Promoter: None
  Cloning method: Gateway Cloning
  Sequencing primers: 5′ M13pUC-fwd; 3′ M13-Rev
Terms and licenses: Academic/Nonprofit Terms; Industry Terms: Not Available to Industry
Depositor comments: Open state: NO stop codon immediately follows insert
How to cite: pDONR223_GPS2_p.R102Q was a gift from Jesse Boehm & William Hahn & David Root (Addgene plasmid # 81349 ; http://n2t.net/addgene:81349 ; RRID:Addgene_81349)
