>Addgene plasmid #81349 | pDONR223_GPS2_p.R102Q | depositor partial sequence | sequence record 154668 | Insert sequence
ATGCCCGCACTCCTGGAGCGCCCCAAGCTTTCCAACGCCATGGCCAGGGCGCTGCACCGGCACATTATGA
TGGAGCGGGAGCGCAAGCGGCAGGAGGAAGAAGAGGTGGATAAGATGATGGAACAGAAGATGAAGGAAGA
ACAGGAGAGAAGGAAGAAAAAGGAGATGGAAGAGAGAATGTCATTAGAGGAGACCAAGGAACAAATTCTG
AAGTTGGAGGAGAAGCTTTTGGCTCTACAGGAAGAGAAGCACCAGCTTTTCCTGCAGCTCAAGAAAGTTT
TACATGAGGAAGAAAAACGGAGGCAAAAGGAACAGAGTGACCTGACCACCCTAACATCAGCTGCATACCA
GCAGAGCCTGACTGTTCACACAGGAACTCATCTCCTCAGCATGCAGGGGAGCCCTGGAGGACACAATCGC
CCAGGCACCCTCATGGCAGCTGACAGAGCCAAACAAATGTTTGGACCCCAAGTGCTTACGACCCGGCACT
ACGTGGGCTCAGCAGCTGCTTTTGCAGGGACACCAGAGCATGGACAATTCCAAGGCAGTCCTGGTGGTGC
CTATGGGACTGCTCAGCCCCCACCTCACTATGGGCCCACACAGCCAGCTTATAGTCCTAGTCAGCAGCTC
AGAGCTCCTTCGGCATTCCCTGCAGTGCAGTACCTATCTCAGCCACAGCCACAGCCCTATGCTGTGCATG
GCCACTTTCAGCCCACTCAGACAGGTTTCCTCCAGCCTGGTGGTGCCCTGTCCTTGCAAAAGCAGATGGA
ACATGCTAACCAGCAGACTGGCTTCTCCGACTCATCCTCTCTGCGCCCCATGCACCCCCAGGCTCTGCAT
CCAGCCCCTGGACTCCTTGCTTCCCCCCAGCTCCCTGTGCAGATGCAGCCAGCAGGAAAGTCGGGCTTTG
CAGCTACCAGCCAACCTGGCCCTCGGCTCCCCTTCATCCAACACAGCCAGAACCCGCGATTCTACCACAA
G
